Addgene plasmid #128386: pLenti NLuc398-G8NCRD IRES G8NCRD-CLuc394
Purpose: Expresses a split firefly luciferase reporter based on the N terminal carbohydrate recognition domain of human galectin 8, which concentrates inside endosomes following endosomal disruption
Depositing lab: Craig Duvall. Depositing organization: Vanderbilt University. Publication: Genetically encoded split-luciferase biosensors to measure endosome disruption rapidly in live cells. Kilchrist KV, Tierney JW, Duvall CL. ACS Sens. 2020 Jun 23. doi: 10.1021/acssensors.0c00103. PubMed 32573202.
Backbone
  Vector backbone: pLV
  Backbone manufacturer: VectorBuilder
  Backbone size w/o insert (bp): 9096
  Total vector size (bp): 12473
  Modifications to backbone: EF1A promoter; EGFP:T2A:Bsd selection
  Vector type: Mammalian Expression, Lentiviral, Luciferase, Synthetic Biology
  Selectable markers: Blasticidin ; EGFP
Growth in bacteria
  Bacterial resistance: Ampicillin, 100 μg/mL
  Growth temperature: 30°C
  Growth strain: NEB Stable
  Copy number: Unknown
Gene/Insert 1
  Gene/Insert name: NLuc-3xGGGGS-Gal8-NCRD (alt name: Luc2)
  Species: H. sapiens (human), Synthetic
  Insert size (bp): 1716
  Mutation: N terminal carbohydrate recognition domain fused to N terminal Luc fragment
  Entrez Gene: LGALS8 (a.k.a. Gal-8, PCTA-1, PCTA1, Po66-CBP)
  Promoter: EF1A
  Tag / fusion protein: N-terminal luc2 fragment (N terminal on insert)
  Cloning method: Unknown
  Sequencing primers: 5′ none
Gene/Insert 2
  Gene/Insert name: Gal8-NCRD-3xGGGGS-CLuc398
  Species: H. sapiens (human)
  Insert size (bp): 990
  Mutation: N terminal carbohydrate recognition domain fused to C terminal Luc fragment
  Entrez Gene: LGALS8 (a.k.a. Gal-8, PCTA-1, PCTA1, Po66-CBP)
  Promoter: IRES
  Tag / fusion protein: C-terminal luc2 fragment (C terminal on insert)
  Cloning method: Unknown
  Sequencing primers: 5′ none
Resource information
  A portion of this plasmid was derived from a plasmid made by: Outsourced synthesis
Terms and licenses: Academic/Nonprofit Terms; Industry Terms: Not Available to Industry
How to cite: pLenti NLuc398-G8NCRD IRES G8NCRD-CLuc394 was a gift from Craig Duvall (Addgene plasmid # 128386 ; http://n2t.net/addgene:128386 ; RRID:Addgene_128386)
