[The description below was written by a language model from this plasmid's Addgene catalogue record and pLannotate feature annotations shown in this document.]
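Description:
pLenti NLuc398-G8NCRD IRES G8NCRD-CLuc394 is a 12.5 kb third-generation-style, self-inactivating HIV-1 lentiviral transfer plasmid built on a commercial pLV backbone. An RSV promoter drives a truncated 5' LTR, followed by the Ψ packaging signal, RRE and cPPT/CTS, with a ΔU3 3' LTR and SV40 poly(A) signal closing the viral genome. In bacteria it is maintained through a high-copy ColE1/pUC origin and ampicillin resistance; an f1 ori and SV40 ori are also present. Residual Gateway attB sites flank the promoter and first open reading frame, reflecting how the cassette was assembled.

The payload is a bicistronic split firefly luciferase biosensor expressed from the human EF-1α promoter with its intron. The first cistron fuses an N-terminal luc2 fragment through a 3xGGGGS flexible linker to the N-terminal carbohydrate recognition domain (NCRD) of human galectin-8 (LGALS8). An EMCV IRES then directs translation of the second cistron, in which the same NCRD is linked to a C-terminal luc2 fragment. A WPRE downstream enhances transcript expression. Galectin-8 binds β-galactoside glycans on the lumenal face of endosomes, which become accessible from the cytosol only upon membrane rupture. Disruption therefore concentrates both fusions at damaged endosomes, which brings the luciferase halves together and yields a luminescent signal. The names in the record are inconsistent about the exact C-terminal fragment boundary (394 versus 398).

A separate CMV enhancer/promoter drives EGFP-T2A-blasticidin S deaminase, allowing transduced mammalian cells to be identified by fluorescence and selected with blasticidin. The construct is intended for making stable reporter cell lines that measure endosomal disruption rapidly in live cells.
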