Features (pLannotate 1.2.2; 39 found; start..end, strand, type, name):
      9..29      +  protein_bind   attB4: mutant version of attB; core recombination site for the Gateway® BP reaction BP Clonase™
     49..260     +  promoter       EF-1α core promoter: core promoter for human elongation factor EF-1α
    261..370     +  intron         EF-1α intron A (fragment): intron upstream of the start codon of human EF-1α
    996..1199    +  intron         EF-1α intron A: truncated intron upstream of the start codon of human EF-1α
   1208..1232    +  protein_bind   attB1: mutant version of attB; recombination site for the Gateway® BP reaction BP Clonase™
   1239..2432    +  CDS            luciferase (fragment): firefly luciferase synthetic luc2 version of the luciferase gene
   2481..2948    +  CDS            LGALS8 (fragment): LEG8_HUMAN - Experimental evidence at protein level: Swiss-Prot protein existence level 1. Beta-galactoside-binding lectin that acts as a sensor of membrane damage caused by infection and restricts the proliferation of infecting pathogens by targeting them for autophagy (PubMed:22246324, PubMed:28077878). Detects membrane rupture by binding beta-galactoside ligands located on the lumenal side of the endosome membrane; these ligands becoming exposed to the cytoplasm following rupture (PubMed:22246324, PubMed:28077878). Restricts infection by initiating autophagy via interaction with CALCOCO2/ND
   2958..2978    -  protein_bind   attB2: mutant version of attB; core recombination site for the Gateway® BP reaction BP Clonase™
   3091..3553    +  misc_feature   IRES: internal ribosome entry site (IRES) of the encephalomyocarditis virus (EMCV)
   3567..4034    +  CDS            LGALS8 (fragment): LEG8_HUMAN - Experimental evidence at protein level: Swiss-Prot protein existence level 1. Beta-galactoside-binding lectin that acts as a sensor of membrane damage caused by infection and restricts the proliferation of infecting pathogens by targeting them for autophagy (PubMed:22246324, PubMed:28077878). Detects membrane rupture by binding beta-galactoside ligands located on the lumenal side of the endosome membrane; these ligands becoming exposed to the cytoplasm following rupture (PubMed:22246324, PubMed:28077878). Restricts infection by initiating autophagy via interaction with CALCOCO2/ND
   4083..4553    +  CDS            luciferase (fragment): firefly luciferase synthetic luc2 version of the luciferase gene
   4590..5178    +  misc_feature   WPRE: woodchuck hepatitis virus posttranscriptional regulatory element
   5208..5587    +  enhancer       CMV enhancer: human cytomegalovirus immediate early enhancer
   5588..5791    +  promoter       CMV promoter: human cytomegalovirus (CMV) immediate early promoter
   5824..6540    +  CDS            EGFP: EGFP is a basic (constitutively fluorescent) green fluorescent protein published in 1996, derived from Aequorea victoria. It is reported to be a rapidly-maturing weak dimer with moderate acid sensitivity.
   6550..6603    +  CDS            T2A: 2A peptide from Thosea asigna virus capsid protein Eukaryotic ribosomes fail to insert a peptide bond between the Gly and Pro residues, yielding separate polypeptides.
   6604..7002    +  CDS            BSD: blasticidin S deaminase; Aspergillus terreus BSD; confers resistance to blasticidin
   6995..7072    +  CDS            nef (fragment): NEF_HV1Z2 - Experimental evidence at protein level: Swiss-Prot protein existence level 1. Extracellular Nef protein targets CD4(+) T-lymphocytes for apoptosis by interacting with CXCR4 surface receptors. From Human immunodeficiency virus type 1 group M subtype D (isolate Z2/CDC-Z34) (HIV-1).
   7074..7307    +  LTR            3' LTR (ΔU3): self-inactivating 3' long terminal repeat (LTR) from HIV-1
   7379..7500    +  polyA_signal   SV40 poly(A) signal: SV40 polyadenylation signal
   7540..7675    +  rep_origin     SV40 ori: SV40 origin of replication
   7696..7714    -  promoter       T7 promoter: promoter for bacteriophage T7 RNA polymerase
   7722..7877    +  CDS            lacZα (fragment): LacZα fragment of β-galactosidase; lacZ fragment
   7882..8310    +  rep_origin     f1 ori (sequence partly withheld): f1 bacteriophage origin of replication; arrow indicates direction of (+) strand synthesis
   8363..8467    +  promoter       AmpR promoter: bla
   8468..9328    +  CDS            AmpR: β-lactamase; bla; confers resistance to ampicillin, carbenicillin, and related antibiotics
   9499..10087   +  rep_origin     ori: high-copy-number ColE1/pMB1/pBR322/pUC origin of replication
  10270..10362   +  CDS            lacI (fragment): lac repressor; lacI; The lac repressor binds to the lac operator to inhibit transcription in E. coli. This inhibition can be relieved by adding lactose or isopropyl-β-D-thiogalactopyranoside (IPTG).
  10375..10396   +  protein_bind   CAP binding site: CAP binding activates transcription in the presence of cAMP. E. coli catabolite activator protein
  10411..10441   +  promoter       lac promoter: promoter for the E. coli lac operon
  10445..10467   +  protein_bind   lac operator (fragment): The lac repressor binds to the lac operator to inhibit transcription in E. coli. This inhibition can be relieved by adding lactose or isopropyl-β-D-thiogalactopyranoside (IPTG). lac repressor encoded by lacI
  10510..10528   +  promoter       T3 promoter: promoter for bacteriophage T3 RNA polymerase
  10556..10782   +  promoter       RSV promoter: Rous sarcoma virus enhancer/promoter
  10783..10963   +  LTR            5' LTR (truncated): truncated 5' long terminal repeat (LTR) from HIV-1
  11010..11135   +  misc_feature   HIV-1 Ψ: packaging signal of human immunodeficiency virus type 1
  11119..11482   +  CDS            HIV-1 gag (fragment): gag protein from human immunodeficiency virus 1; gag
  11628..11861   +  misc_feature   RRE: The Rev response element (RRE) of HIV-1 allows for Rev-dependent mRNA export from the nucleus to the cytoplasm.
  12238..12338   +  CDS            Rev (fragment): human immunodeficiency virus 1 (HIV-1) Rev protein; rev; enhances nuclear export of unspliced and incompletely spliced viral mRNAs
  12356..12473   +  misc_feature   cPPT/CTS: central polypurine tract and central termination sequence of HIV-1
>Addgene plasmid #128386 | pLenti NLuc398-G8NCRD IRES G8NCRD-CLuc394 | addgene full sequence | sequence record 263327 | Addgene NGS Result
ACTAGTATCAACTTTGTATAGAAAAGTTGGGCTCCGGTGCCCGTCAGTGGGCAGAGCGCACATCGCCCAC
AGTCCCCGAGAAGTTGGGGGGAGGGGTCGGCAATTGAACCGGTGCCTAGAGAAGGTGGCGCGGGGTAAAC
TGGGAAAGTGATGTCGTGTACTGGCTCCGCCTTTTTCCCGAGGGTGGGGGAGAACCGTATATAAGTGCAG
TAGTCGCCGTGAACGTTCTTTTTCGCAACGGGTTTGCCGCCAGAACACAGGTAAGTGCCGTGTGTGGTTC
CCGCGGGCCTGGCCTCTTTACGGGTTATGGCCCTTGCGTGCCTTGAATTACTTCCACCTGGCTGCAGTAC
GTGATTCTTGATCCCGAGCTTCGGGTTGGAAGTGGGTGGGAGAGTTCGAGGCCTTGCGCTTAAGGAGCCC
CTTCGCCTCGTGCTTGAGTTGAGGCCTGGCCTGGGCGCTGGGGCCGCCGCGTGCGAATCTGGTGGCACCT
TCGCGCCTGTCTCGCTGCTTTCGATAAGTCTCTAGCCATTTAAAATTTTTGATGACCTGCTGCGACGCTT
TTTTTCTGGCAAGATAGTCTTGTAAATGCGGGCCAAGATCTGCACACTGGTATTTCGGTTTTTGGGGCCG
CGGGCGGCGACGGGGCCCGTGCGTCCCAGCGCACATGTTCGGCGAGGCGGGGCCTGCGAGCGCGGCCACC
GAGAATCGGACGGGGGTAGTCTCAAGCTGGCCGGCCTGCTCTGGTGCCTGGTCTCGCGCCGCCGTGTATC
GCCCCGCCCTGGGCGGCAAGGCTGGCCCGGTCGGCACCAGTTGCGTGAGCGGAAAGATGGCCGCTTCCCG
GCCCTGCTGCAGGGAGCTCAAAATGGAGGACGCGGCGCTCGGGAGAGCGGGCGGGTGAGTCACCCACACA
AAGGAAAAGGGCCTTTCCGTCCTCAGCCGTCGCTTCATGTGACTCCACGGAGTACCGGGCGCCGTCCAGG
CACCTCGATTAGTTCTCGAGCTTTTGGAGTACGTCGTCTTTAGGTTGGGGGGAGGGGTTTTATGCGATGG
AGTTTCCCCACACTGAGTGGGTGGAGACTGAAGTTAGGCCAGCTTGGCACTTGATGTAATTCTCCTTGGA
ATTTGCCCTTTTTGAGTTTGGATCTTGGTTCATTCTCAAGCCTCAGACAGTGGTTCAAAGTTTTTTTCTT
CCATTTCAGGTGTCGTGACAAGTTTGTACAAAAAAGCAGGCTGCCACCATGGAAGATGCCAAAAACATTA
AGAAGGGCCCAGCGCCATTCTACCCACTCGAAGACGGGACCGCCGGCGAGCAGCTGCACAAAGCCATGAA
GCGCTACGCCCTGGTGCCCGGCACCATCGCCTTTACCGACGCACATATCGAGGTGGACATTACCTACGCC
GAGTACTTCGAGATGAGCGTTCGGCTGGCAGAAGCTATGAAGCGCTATGGGCTGAATACAAACCATCGGA
TCGTGGTGTGCAGCGAGAATAGCTTGCAGTTCTTCATGCCCGTGTTGGGTGCCCTGTTCATCGGTGTGGC
TGTGGCCCCAGCTAACGACATCTACAACGAGCGCGAGCTGCTGAACAGCATGGGCATCAGCCAGCCCACC
GTCGTATTCGTGAGCAAGAAAGGGCTGCAAAAGATCCTCAACGTGCAAAAGAAGCTACCGATCATACAAA
AGATCATCATCATGGATAGCAAGACCGACTACCAGGGCTTCCAAAGCATGTACACCTTCGTGACTTCCCA
TTTGCCACCCGGCTTCAACGAGTACGACTTCGTGCCCGAGAGCTTCGACCGGGACAAAACCATCGCCCTG
ATCATGAACAGTAGTGGCAGTACCGGATTGCCCAAGGGCGTAGCCCTACCGCACCGCACCGCTTGTGTCC
GATTCAGTCATGCCCGCGACCCCATCTTCGGCAACCAGATCATCCCCGACACCGCTATCCTCAGCGTGGT
GCCATTTCACCACGGCTTCGGCATGTTCACCACGCTGGGCTACTTGATCTGCGGCTTTCGGGTCGTGCTC
ATGTACCGCTTCGAGGAGGAGCTATTCTTGCGCAGCTTGCAAGACTATAAGATTCAATCTGCCCTGCTGG
TGCCCACACTATTTAGCTTCTTCGCTAAGAGCACTCTCATCGACAAGTACGACCTAAGCAACTTGCACGA
GATCGCCAGCGGCGGGGCGCCGCTCAGCAAGGAGGTAGGTGAGGCCGTGGCCAAACGCTTCCACCTACCA
GGCATCCGCCAGGGCTACGGCCTGACAGAAACAACCAGCGCCATTCTGATCACCCCCGAAGGGGACGACA
AGCCTGGCGCAGTAGGCAAGGTGGTGCCCTTCTTCGAGGCTAAGGTGGTGGACTTGGACACCGGTAAGAC
ACTGGGTGTGAACCAGCGCGGCGAGCTGTGCGTCCGTGGCCCCATGATCATGTCTGGTGGCGGAGGCTCG
GGCGGAGGTGGGTCGGGTGGCGGCGGATCAATGATGTTGTCCTTAAACAACCTACAGAATATCATCTATA
ACCCGGTAATCCCGTTTGTTGGCACCATTCCTGATCAGCTGGATCCTGGAACTTTGATTGTGATACGTGG
GCATGTTCCTAGTGACGCAGACAGATTCCAGGTGGATCTGCAGAATGGCAGCAGCATGAAACCTCGAGCC
GATGTGGCCTTTCATTTCAATCCTCGTTTCAAAAGGGCCGGCTGCATTGTTTGCAATACTTTGATAAATG
AAAAATGGGGACGGGAAGAGATCACCTATGACACGCCTTTCAAAAGAGAAAAGTCTTTTGAGATCGTGAT
TATGGTGCTGAAGGACAAATTCCAGGTGGCTGTAAATGGAAAACATACTCTGCTCTATGGCCACAGGATC
GGCCCAGAGAAAATAGACACTCTGGGCATTTATGGCAAAGTGAATATTCACTCAATTGGTTTTAGCTTCA
GCTCGGACTAATAGACCCAGCTTTCTTGTACAAAGTGGGCCCCTCTCCCTCCCCCCCCCCTAACGTTACT
GGCCGAAGCCGCTTGGAATAAGGCCGGTGTGCGTTTGTCTATATGTTATTTTCCACCATATTGCCGTCTT
TTGGCAATGTGAGGGCCCGGAAACCTGGCCCTGTCTTCTTGACGAGCATTCCTAGGGGTCTTTCCCCTCT
CGCCAAAGGAATGCAAGGTCTGTTGAATGTCGTGAAGGAAGCAGTTCCTCTGGAAGCTTCTTGAAGACAA
ACAACGTCTGTAGCGACCCTTTGCAGGCAGCGGAACCCCCCACCTGGCGACAGGTGCCTCTGCGGCCAAA
AGCCACGTGTATAAGATACACCTGCAAAGGCGGCACAACCCCAGTGCCACGTTGTGAGTTGGATAGTTGT
GGAAAGAGTCAAATGGCTCTCCTCAAGCGTATTCAACAAGGGGCTGAAGGATGCCCAGAAGGTACCCCAT
TGTATGGGATCTGATCTGGGGCCTCGGTGCACATGCTTTACATGTGTTTAGTCGAGGTTAAAAAAACGTC
TAGGCCCCCCGAACCACGGGGACGTGGTTTTCCTTTGAAAAACACGATGATAATATGGCCACAACCATGA
TGTTGTCCTTAAACAACCTACAGAATATCATCTATAACCCGGTAATCCCGTTTGTTGGCACCATTCCTGA
TCAGCTGGATCCTGGAACTTTGATTGTGATACGTGGGCATGTTCCTAGTGACGCAGACAGATTCCAGGTG
GATCTGCAGAATGGCAGCAGCATGAAACCTCGAGCCGATGTGGCCTTTCATTTCAATCCTCGTTTCAAAA
GGGCCGGCTGCATTGTTTGCAATACTTTGATAAATGAAAAATGGGGACGGGAAGAGATCACCTATGACAC
GCCTTTCAAAAGAGAAAAGTCTTTTGAGATCGTGATTATGGTGCTGAAGGACAAATTCCAGGTGGCTGTA
AATGGAAAACATACTCTGCTCTATGGCCACAGGATCGGCCCAGAGAAAATAGACACTCTGGGCATTTATG
GCAAAGTGAATATTCACTCAATTGGTTTTAGCTTCAGCTCGGACTCTGGTGGCGGAGGCTCGGGCGGAGG
TGGGTCGGGTGGCGGCGGATCACCCATGATCATGAGCGGCTACGTTAACAACCCCGAGGCTACAAACGCT
CTCATCGACAAGGACGGCTGGCTGCACAGCGGCGACATCGCCTACTGGGACGAGGACGAGCACTTCTTCA
TCGTGGACCGGCTGAAGAGCCTGATCAAATACAAGGGCTACCAGGTAGCCCCAGCCGAACTGGAGAGCAT
CCTGCTGCAACACCCCAACATCTTCGACGCCGGGGTCGCCGGCCTGCCCGACGACGATGCCGGCGAGCTG
CCCGCCGCAGTCGTCGTGCTGGAACACGGTAAAACCATGACCGAGAAGGAGATCGTGGACTATGTGGCCA
GCCAGGTTACAACCGCCAAGAAGCTGCGCGGTGGTGTTGTGTTCGTGGACGAGGTGCCTAAAGGACTGAC
CGGCAAGTTGGACGCCCGCAAGATCCGCGAGATTCTCATTAAGGCCAAGAAGGGCGGCAAGATCGCCGTG
TAATAGCAACTTTATTATACATAGTTGATCAATTCCGATAATCAACCTCTGGATTACAAAATTTGTGAAA
GATTGACTGGTATTCTTAACTATGTTGCTCCTTTTACGCTATGTGGATACGCTGCTTTAATGCCTTTGTA
TCATGCTATTGCTTCCCGTATGGCTTTCATTTTCTCCTCCTTGTATAAATCCTGGTTGCTGTCTCTTTAT
GAGGAGTTGTGGCCCGTTGTCAGGCAACGTGGCGTGGTGTGCACTGTGTTTGCTGACGCAACCCCCACTG
GTTGGGGCATTGCCACCACCTGTCAGCTCCTTTCCGGGACTTTCGCTTTCCCCCTCCCTATTGCCACGGC
GGAACTCATCGCCGCCTGCCTTGCCCGCTGCTGGACAGGGGCTCGGCTGTTGGGCACTGACAATTCCGTG
GTGTTGTCGGGGAAGCTGACGTCCTTTCCATGGCTGCTCGCCTGTGTTGCCACCTGGATTCTGCGCGGGA
CGTCCTTCTGCTACGTCCCTTCGGCCCTCAATCCAGCGGACCTTCCTTCCCGCGGCCTGCTGCCGGCTCT
GCGGCCTCTTCCGCGTCTTCGCCTTCGCCCTCAGACGAGTCGGATCTCCCTTTGGGCCGCCTCCCCGCAT
CGGGAATTCCCGCGGTTCGAACGCGTTGACATTGATTATTGACTAGTTATTAATAGTAATCAATTACGGG
GTCATTAGTTCATAGCCCATATATGGAGTTCCGCGTTACATAACTTACGGTAAATGGCCCGCCTGGCTGA
CCGCCCAACGACCCCCGCCCATTGACGTCAATAATGACGTATGTTCCCATAGTAACGCCAATAGGGACTT
TCCATTGACGTCAATGGGTGGAGTATTTACGGTAAACTGCCCACTTGGCAGTACATCAAGTGTATCATAT
GCCAAGTACGCCCCCTATTGACGTCAATGACGGTAAATGGCCCGCCTGGCATTATGCCCAGTACATGACC
TTATGGGACTTTCCTACTTGGCAGTACATCTACGTATTAGTCATCGCTATTACCATGGTGATGCGGTTTT
GGCAGTACATCAATGGGCGTGGATAGCGGTTTGACTCACGGGGATTTCCAAGTCTCCACCCCATTGACGT
CAATGGGAGTTTGTTTTGGCACCAAAATCAACGGGACTTTCCAAAATGTCGTAACAACTCCGCCCCATTG
ACGCAAATGGGCGGTAGGCGTGTACGGTGGGAGGTCTATATAAGCAGAGCTCTCTGGCTAACTAGAGAAC
CCACTGCGCCACCATGGTGAGCAAGGGCGAGGAGCTGTTCACCGGGGTGGTGCCCATCCTGGTCGAGCTG
GACGGCGACGTAAACGGCCACAAGTTCAGCGTGTCCGGCGAGGGCGAGGGCGATGCCACCTACGGCAAGC
TGACCCTGAAGTTCATCTGCACCACCGGCAAGCTGCCCGTGCCCTGGCCCACCCTCGTGACCACCCTGAC
CTACGGCGTGCAGTGCTTCAGCCGCTACCCCGACCACATGAAGCAGCACGACTTCTTCAAGTCCGCCATG
CCCGAAGGCTACGTCCAGGAGCGCACCATCTTCTTCAAGGACGACGGCAACTACAAGACCCGCGCCGAGG
TGAAGTTCGAGGGCGACACCCTGGTGAACCGCATCGAGCTGAAGGGCATCGACTTCAAGGAGGACGGCAA
CATCCTGGGGCACAAGCTGGAGTACAACTACAACAGCCACAACGTCTATATCATGGCCGACAAGCAGAAG
AACGGCATCAAGGTGAACTTCAAGATCCGCCACAACATCGAGGACGGCAGCGTGCAGCTCGCCGACCACT
ACCAGCAGAACACCCCCATCGGCGACGGCCCCGTGCTGCTGCCCGACAACCACTACCTGAGCACCCAGTC
CGCCCTGAGCAAAGACCCCAACGAGAAGCGCGATCACATGGTCCTGCTGGAGTTCGTGACCGCCGCCGGG
ATCACTCTCGGCATGGACGAGCTGTACAAGGGCTCCGGAGAGGGCAGGGGAAGTCTTCTAACATGCGGGG
ACGTGGAGGAAAATCCCGGCCCCATGGCCAAGCCTTTGTCTCAAGAAGAATCCACCCTCATTGAAAGAGC
AACGGCTACAATCAACAGCATCCCCATCTCTGAAGACTACAGCGTCGCCAGCGCAGCTCTCTCTAGCGAC
GGCCGCATCTTCACTGGTGTCAATGTATATCATTTTACTGGGGGACCTTGTGCAGAACTCGTGGTGCTGG
GCACTGCTGCTGCTGCGGCAGCTGGCAACCTGACTTGTATCGTCGCGATCGGAAATGAGAACAGGGGCAT
CTTGAGCCCCTGCGGACGGTGCCGACAGGTGCTTCTCGATCTGCATCCTGGGATCAAAGCCATAGTGAAG
GACAGTGATGGACAGCCGACGGCAGTTGGGATTCGTGAATTGCTGCCCTCTGGTTATGTGTGGGAGGGCT
AAGGTACCTTTAAGACCAATGACTTACAAGGCAGCTGTAGATCTTAGCCACTTTTTAAAAGAAAAGGGGG
GACTGGAAGGGCTAATTCACTCCCAACGAAGACAAGATCTGCTTTTTGCTTGTACTGGGTCTCTCTGGTT
AGACCAGATCTGAGCCTGGGAGCTCTCTGGCTAACTAGGGAACCCACTGCTTAAGCCTCAATAAAGCTTG
CCTTGAGTGCTTCAAGTAGTGTGTGCCCGTCTGTTGTGTGACTCTGGTAACTAGAGATCCCTCAGACCCT
TTTAGTCAGTGTGGAAAATCTCTAGCAGTAGTAGTTCATGTCATCTTATTATTCAGTATTTATAACTTGC
AAAGAAATGAATATCAGAGAGTGAGAGGAACTTGTTTATTGCAGCTTATAATGGTTACAAATAAAGCAAT
AGCATCACAAATTTCACAAATAAAGCATTTTTTTCACTGCATTCTAGTTGTGGTTTGTCCAAACTCATCA
ATGTATCTTATCATGTCTGGCTCTAGCTATCCCGCCCCTAACTCCGCCCATCCCGCCCCTAACTCCGCCC
AGTTCCGCCCATTCTCCGCCCCATGGCTGACTAATTTTTTTTATTTATGCAGAGGCCGAGGCCGCCTCGG
CCTCTGAGCTATTCCAGAAGTAGTGAGGAGGCTTTTTTGGAGGCCTAGGGACGTACCCAATTCGCCCTAT
AGTGAGTCGTATTACGCGCGCTCACTGGCCGTCGTTTTACAACGTCGTGACTGGGAAAACCCTGGCGTTA
CCCAACTTAATCGCCTTGCAGCACATCCCCCTTTCGCCAGCTGGCGTAATAGCGAAGAGGCCCGCACCGA
TCGCCCTTCCCAACAGTTGCGCAGCCTGAATGGCGAATGGG
[124 nt withheld, positions 7882-8005]
C
[91 nt withheld, positions 8007-8097]
A
[49 nt withheld, positions 8099-8147]
CCTTTGACGTTGGAGTCCACGTTCTTT
[37 nt withheld, positions 8175-8211]
ACCCTATCTCGGTCTATTCTTTTGATTTATAAGGGATTTTGCCGATTTCGGCCTATTGGTTAAAAAATGA
GCTGATTTAACAAAAATTTAACGCGAATTTTAACAAAATATTAACGCTTACAATTTAGGTGGCACTTTTC
GGGGAAATGTGCGCGGAACCCCTATTTGTTTATTTTTCTAAATACATTCAAATATGTATCCGCTCATGAG
ACAATAACCCTGATAAATGCTTCAATAATATTGAAAAAGGAAGAGTATGAGTATTCAACATTTCCGTGTC
GCCCTTATTCCCTTTTTTGCGGCATTTTGCCTTCCTGTTTTTGCTCACCCAGAAACGCTGGTGAAAGTAA
AAGATGCTGAAGATCAGTTGGGTGCACGAGTGGGTTACATCGAACTGGATCTCAACAGCGGTAAGATCCT
TGAGAGTTTTCGCCCCGAAGAACGTTTTCCAATGATGAGCACTTTTAAAGTTCTGCTATGTGGCGCGGTA
TTATCCCGTATTGACGCCGGGCAAGAGCAACTCGGTCGCCGCATACACTATTCTCAGAATGACTTGGTTG
AGTACTCACCAGTCACAGAAAAGCATCTTACGGATGGCATGACAGTAAGAGAATTATGCAGTGCTGCCAT
AACCATGAGTGATAACACTGCGGCCAACTTACTTCTGACAACGATCGGAGGACCGAAGGAGCTAACCGCT
TTTTTGCACAACATGGGGGATCATGTAACTCGCCTTGATCGTTGGGAACCGGAGCTGAATGAAGCCATAC
CAAACGACGAGCGTGACACCACGATGCCTGTAGCAATGGCAACAACGTTGCGCAAACTATTAACTGGCGA
ACTACTTACTCTAGCTTCCCGGCAACAATTAATAGACTGGATGGAGGCGGATAAAGTTGCAGGACCACTT
CTGCGCTCGGCCCTTCCGGCTGGCTGGTTTATTGCTGATAAATCTGGAGCCGGTGAGCGTGGGTCTCGCG
GTATCATTGCAGCACTGGGGCCAGATGGTAAGCCCTCCCGTATCGTAGTTATCTACACGACGGGGAGTCA
GGCAACTATGGATGAACGAAATAGACAGATCGCTGAGATAGGTGCCTCACTGATTAAGCATTGGTAACTG
TCAGACCAAGTTTACTCATATATACTTTAGATTGATTTAAAACTTCATTTTTAATTTAAAAGGATCTAGG
TGAAGATCCTTTTTGATAATCTCATGACCAAAATCCCTTAACGTGAGTTTTCGTTCCACTGAGCGTCAGA
CCCCGTAGAAAAGATCAAAGGATCTTCTTGAGATCCTTTTTTTCTGCGCGTAATCTGCTGCTTGCAAACA
AAAAAACCACCGCTACCAGCGGTGGTTTGTTTGCCGGATCAAGAGCTACCAACTCTTTTTCCGAAGGTAA
CTGGCTTCAGCAGAGCGCAGATACCAAATACTGTTCTTCTAGTGTAGCCGTAGTTAGGCCACCACTTCAA
GAACTCTGTAGCACCGCCTACATACCTCGCTCTGCTAATCCTGTTACCAGTGGCTGCTGCCAGTGGCGAT
AAGTCGTGTCTTACCGGGTTGGACTCAAGACGATAGTTACCGGATAAGGCGCAGCGGTCGGGCTGAACGG
GGGGTTCGTGCACACAGCCCAGCTTGGAGCGAACGACCTACACCGAACTGAGATACCTACAGCGTGAGCT
ATGAGAAAGCGCCACGCTTCCCGAAGAGAGAAAGGCGGACAGGTATCCGGTAAGCGGCAGGGTCGGAACA
GGAGAGCGCACGAGGGAGCTTCCAGGGGGAAACGCCTGGTATCTTTATAGTCCTGTCGGGTTTCGCCACC
TCTGACTTGAGCGTCGATTTTTGTGATGCTCGTCAGGGGGGCGGAGCCTATGGAAAAACGCCAGCAACGC
GGCCTTTTTACGGTTCCTGGCCTTTTGCTGGCCTTTTGCTCACATGTTCTTTCCTGCGTTATCCCCTGAT
TCTGTGGATAACCGTATTACCGCCTTTGAGTGAGCTGATACCGCTCGCCGCAGCCGAACGACCGAGCGCA
GCGAGTCAGTGAGCGAGGAAGCGGAAGAGCGCCCAATACGCAAACCGCCTCTCCCCGCGCGTTGGCCGAT
TCATTAATGCAGCTGGCACGACAGGTTTCCCGACTGGAAAGCGGGCAGTGAGCGCAACGCAATTAATGTG
AGTTAGCTCACTCATTAGGCACCCCAGGCTTTACACTTTATGCTTCCGGCTCGTATGTTGTGTGGAATTG
TGAGCGGATAACAATTTCACACAGGAAACAGCTATGACCATGATTACGCCAAGCGCGCAATTAACCCTCA
CTAAAGGGAACAAAAGCTGGAGCTGCAAGCTTAATGTAGTCTTATGCAATACTCTTGTAGTCTTGCAACA
TGGTAACGATGAGTTAGCAACATGCCTTACAAGGAGAGAAAAAGCACCGTGCATGCCGATTGGTGGAAGT
AAGGTGGTACGATCGTGCCTTATTAGGAAGGCAACAGACGGGTCTGACATGGATTGGACGAACCACTGAA
TTGCCGCATTGCAGAGATATTGTATTTAAGTGCCTAGCTCGATACATAAACGGGTCTCTCTGGTTAGACC
AGATCTGAGCCTGGGAGCTCTCTGGCTAACTAGGGAACCCACTGCTTAAGCCTCAATAAAGCTTGCCTTG
AGTGCTTCAAGTAGTGTGTGCCCGTCTGTTGTGTGACTCTGGTAACTAGAGATCCCTCAGACCCTTTTAG
TCAGTGTGGAAAATCTCTAGCAGTGGCGCCCGAACAGGGACTTGAAAGCGAAAGGGAAACCAGAGGAGCT
CTCTCGACGCAGGACTCGGCTTGCTGAAGCGCGCACGGCAAGAGGCGAGGGGCGGCGACTGGTGAGTACG
CCAAAAATTTTGACTAGCGGAGGCTAGAAGGAGAGAGATGGGTGCGAGAGCGTCAGTATTAAGCGGGGGA
GAATTAGATCGCGATGGGAAAAAATTCGGTTAAGGCCAGGGGGAAAGAAAAAATATAAATTAAAACATAT
AGTATGGGCAAGCAGGGAGCTAGAACGATTCGCAGTTAATCCTGGCCTGTTAGAAACATCAGAAGGCTGT
AGACAAATACTGGGACAGCTACAACCATCCCTTCAGACAGGATCAGAAGAACTTAGATCATTATATAATA
CAGTAGCAACCCTCTATTGTGTGCATCAAAGGATAGAGATAAAAGACACCAAGGAAGCTTTAGACAAGAT
AGAGGAAGAGCAAAACAAAAGTAAGACCACCGCACAGCAAGCGGCCGCTGATCTTCAGACCTGGAGGAGG
AGATATGAGGGACAATTGGAGAAGTGAATTATATAAATATAAAGTAGTAAAAATTGAACCATTAGGAGTA
GCACCCACCAAGGCAAAGAGAAGAGTGGTGCAGAGAGAAAAAAGAGCAGTGGGAATAGGAGCTTTGTTCC
TTGGGTTCTTGGGAGCAGCAGGAAGCACTATGGGCGCAGCGTCAATGACGCTGACGGTACAGGCCAGACA
ATTATTGTCTGGTATAGTGCAGCAGCAGAACAATTTGCTGAGGGCTATTGAGGCGCAACAGCATCTGTTG
CAACTCACAGTCTGGGGCATCAAGCAGCTCCAGGCAAGAATCCTGGCTGTGGAAAGATACCTAAAGGATC
AACAGCTCCTGGGGATTTGGGGTTGCTCTGGAAAACTCATTTGCACCACTGCTGTGCCTTGGAATGCTAG
TTGGAGTAATAAATCTCTGGAACAGATTTGGAATCACACGACCTGGATGGAGTGGGACAGAGAAATTAAC
AATTACACAAGCTTAATACACTCCTTAATTGAAGAATCGCAAAACCAGCAAGAAAAGAATGAACAAGAAT
TATTGGAATTAGATAAATGGGCAAGTTTGTGGAATTGGTTTAACATAACAAATTGGCTGTGGTATATAAA
ATTATTCATAATGATAGTAGGAGGCTTGGTAGGTTTAAGAATAGTTTTTGCTGTACTTTCTATAGTGAAT
AGAGTTAGGCAGGGATATTCACCATTATCGTTTCAGACCCACCTCCCAACCCCGAGGGGACCCGACAGGC
CCGAAGGAATAGAAGAAGAAGGTGGAGAGAGAGACAGAGACAGATCCATTCGATTAGTGAACGGATCTCG
ACGGTATCGCTAGCTTTTAAAAGAAAAGGGGGGATTGGGGGGTACAGTGCAGGGGAAAGAATAGTAGACA
TAATAGCAACAGACATACAAACTAAAGAATTACAAAAACAAATTACAAAAATTCAAAATTTT
